Addgene plasmid #70875: pFOSGE_COF2F02
Purpose: Gateway entry clone
Depositing lab: Alexander Stark. Depositing organization: Research Institute of Molecular Pathology (IMP). Publication: Transcriptional regulators form diverse groups with context-dependent regulatory functions. Stampfel G, Kazmar T, Frank O, Wienerroither S, Reiter F, Stark A. Nature. 2015 Nov 9. doi: 10.1038/nature15545. PubMed 26550828.
Backbone
  Vector backbone: pDONR221
  Backbone manufacturer: Invitrogen
  Backbone size w/o insert (bp): 4762
  Vector type: Gateway entry vector
Growth in bacteria
  Bacterial resistance: Kanamycin, 50 μg/mL
  Growth temperature: 37°C
  Growth strain: DH5alpha
  Copy number: High Copy
Gene/Insert
  Gene/Insert name: Gyk (alt names: FBgn0025592; CG18374, FBtr0072529)
  Species: D. melanogaster (fly)
  Insert size (bp): 1614
  Cloning method: Gateway Cloning
  Sequencing primers: 5′ M13-F20; 3′ M13R
Terms and licenses: Academic/Nonprofit Terms; Industry Terms: Not Available to Industry
How to cite: pFOSGE_COF2F02 was a gift from Alexander Stark (Addgene plasmid # 70875 ; http://n2t.net/addgene:70875 ; RRID:Addgene_70875)
