[The description below was written by a language model from this plasmid's Addgene catalogue record.]
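Description:
pFOSGE_COF2F02 is a Gateway entry clone built on the commercial pDONR221 donor backbone and carrying the Drosophila melanogaster gene Gyk (CG18374; the alternative names also give a FlyBase gene ID and a specific FlyBase transcript ID). The insert is recorded as 1614 bp and was introduced by Gateway cloning. In a pDONR221-derived entry clone this normally means that a BP recombination replaced the donor vector's counter-selection cassette with the insert, leaving it flanked by attL sites. The plasmid is propagated in standard E. coli as a high-copy vector under kanamycin selection. M13 forward and reverse primer sites flanking the insert are listed for sequence verification.

As an entry vector, the plasmid is not an expression construct in itself. The record lists no promoter, tag or reporter associated with the insert, and entry clones of this kind generally lack elements for driving expression. Its role is to act as a shuttle: an LR recombination reaction can transfer the Gyk insert in a defined orientation into any compatible Gateway destination vector, which then supplies the promoter, fusion partners and host-specific elements. The associated publication concerns the context-dependent regulatory functions of transcriptional regulators. This suggests the clone belongs to a larger collection of fly open reading frames assembled for systematic functional testing, although the record states the purpose only as "Gateway entry clone." No feature table was provided, so the exact insert boundaries, the presence or absence of a stop codon and the precise recombination site arrangement cannot be confirmed from the record.
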