>Addgene plasmid #70875 | pFOSGE_COF2F02 | depositor partial sequence | sequence record 126817 | insert
ATGGATTCTCCCACAACCGAAACGACACCGCCTCCACCCACGCTATCTGGTCCATTCGTTGGGGCTATTG
ACGAGGGAACCACTTCCGCGCGATTTATTATATTTCGTGCGGGCACTGACGAAATTGTGTGCTTTCATCA
GATTGAAGTGGAGTCTATTTTCCAGAAGGAGGGATGGTGCGAGCAGGATCCCATGGCCATAGTGAATACG
GTCAACGAGTGCATCACCGGTGCCTGCAAGAAACTTGTGGCCGTGGGCGGGAAGGTTGAGGAAATAATCA
CGATTGGAATAACAAACCAACGCGAGTCCACAGTCGTATGGGATAGAAACTCCGGCCAACCGCTGGTGAA
CGCTATCATCTGGCTAGACAATCGTACCACCAGCACGGTGGAGGAGCTTTTGGAGACTATTCCGAACAAT
GCCAGGAACATCAACTACCTGCGCCCATTGTGCGGACTTCCTCTGTCTCCGTACTTTTCGGGCGTGAAAC
TACGCTGGCTTCGAGACAACGTGCCGGTTGTCAGCCAGGCTATGGAGAAGGGCACGGCCATGTTTGGCAC
CATCGACACCTGGCTAATGTATAATCTTACGGGCGGGAAGGACTGTGGTGTCCACAAGACGGATGTGACC
AACGCTTCGCGCACTATGCTCATGAACATCGAGACCCTTCAGTGGGATGCCAACTTGCTAAAGTTCTTTG
GGCTGCCCAAGACCATTTTGCCGGAGATCTGCTCGAGCTCAGAGTTCTATGGCAGCATTGCGCAGGGCGT
TCTGCAAGGCATAGGCATAACATCGGTTCTGGGCGACCAGCAAGCCGCTCTAGTGGGTCAACAATGCCTG
GCCAAAGGTCAGGCCAAAGCCACTTATGGCACTGGATGTTTTCTGCTTTATAACACAGGACCTTCAATTG
TACACTCAACGCACGGATTACTAACGACTGTTGGCTACCAACTAGGACGGAAGGCAGTCCCATTTTACGC
CCTTGAGGGAAGCGTGTCCATTGCCGGTGCAGCATTCAACTGGCTGCGCGACAACATGAACCTTATTCAA
AACTCGGGGCAGATCGAAACCATGGCTAGCACTGTGGACAACTCTCTTGACGTATACTTCGTACCAGCTT
TCAATGGACTCTACGCCCCCTACTGGAATCAGGACGCTCGCGGTGTCATTTGTGGACTGAGTGAAGAAAC
AACAAGTGAGCACATAGTAAGAGCCACCCTGGAAGCAGTTTGTTTCCAGGTCCGTGATATTCTCGATTCG
ATGCACAAGGACTGCAAGATTCCACTGGCCAAGCTTATGGTAGACGGGGGCATGACTGTGAATAATCTGT
TCCTGCAGCTTCAATCCGACCTAGTAGGAATTCAAGTACTCCGGGCGAAGATCGCAGAGACAACAGCGCT
GGGAGCTGCAATGGCAGCCTACAAAGCCGTTGAAAACCGATACCAAATGGAGGCTCCACTCTCTAAATCT
GGCCCCCGAGAAGCCATAAAGCCATCGATCAGTGCCACCGATCGCAACCTGCGCTACCAAAAGTGGAAAA
TGGCTATCGATCGTTCACTGAACTGGGAGACTTCGACGCTTCCACAGGGCGAACGGGAGGCCTTTGACGG
AGCG
