>Addgene plasmid #70875 | pFOSGE_COF2F02 | addgene partial sequence | sequence record 130318 | M13-Rev 5'-CAGGAAACAGCTATGACC-3'
AATAATGATTTTATTTTGACTGATAGTGACCTGTTCGTTGCAACAAATTGATAAGCAATGCTTTCTTATA
ATGCCAACTTTGTACAAGAAAGCTGGGTCCGCTCCGTCAAAGGCCTCCCGTTCGCCCTGTGGAAGCGTCG
AAGTCTCCCAGTTCAGTGAACGATCGATAGCCATTTTCCACTTTTGGTAGCGCAGGTTGCGATCGGTGGC
ACTGATCGATGGCTTTATGGCTTCTCGGGGGCCAGATTTAGAGAGTGGAGCCTCCATTTGGTATCGGTTT
TCAACGGCTTTGTAGGCTGCCATTGCAGCTCCCAGCGCTGTTGTCTCTGCGATCTTCGCCCGGAGTACTT
GAATTCCTACTAGGTCGGATTGAAGCTGCAGGAACAGATTATTCACAGTCATGCCCCCGTCTACCATAAG
CTTGGCCAGTGGAATCTTGCAGTCCTTGTGCATCGAATCGAGAATATCACGGACCTGGAAACAAACTGCT
TCCAGGGTGGCTCTTACTATGTGCTCACTTGTTGTTTCTTCACTCAGTCCACAAATGACACCGCGAGCGT
CCTGATTCCAGTAGGGGGCGTAGAGTCCATTGAAAGCTGGTACGAAGTATACGTCAAGAGAGTTGTCCAC
AGTGCTAGCCATGGTTTCGATCTGCCCCGAGTTTTGAATAAGGTTCATGTTGTCGCGCAGCCAGTTGAAT
GCTGCACCGGCAATGGACACGCTTCCCTCAA
